>Addgene plasmid #226206 | pCHC036 (∆pHG1) | addgene full sequence | sequence record 452437 | Addgene NGS Result
TTGAGATCCTTTTTTTCTGCGCGTAATCTGCTGCTTGCAAACAAAAAAACCACCGCTACCAGCGGTGGTT
TGTTTGCCGGATCAAGAGCTACCAACTCTTTTTCCGAAGGTAACTGGCTTCAGCAGAGCGCAGATACCAA
ATACTGTTCTTCTAGTGTAGCCGTAGTTAGGCCACCACTTCAAGAACTCTGTAGCACCGCCTACATACCT
CGCTCTGCTAATCCTGTTACCAGTGGCTGCTGCCAGTGGCGATAAGTCGTGTCTTACCGGGTTGGACTCA
AGACGATAGTTACCGGATAAGGCGCAGCGGTCGGGCTGAACGGGGGGTTCGTGCACACAGCCCAGCTTGG
AGCGAACGACCTACACCGAACTGAGATACCTACAGCGTGAGCTATGAGAAAGCGCCACGCTTCCCGAAGG
GAGAAAGGCGGACAGGTATCCGGTAAGCGGCAGGGTCGGAACAGGAGAGCGCACGAGGGAGCTTCCAGGG
GGAAACGCCTGGTATCTTTATAGTCCTGTCGGGTTTCGCCACCTCTGACTTGAGCGTCGATTTTTGTGAT
GCTCGTCAGGGGGGCGGAGCCTATGGAAAAACGCCTCACACAGGAAACAGCTATGACATGATTACGAATT
CCGCCGTCGTCGCGAACTCGGTCTGCTGATCCTCAATCGCGAGCTTGCCGGCGCGGCAGTCGTTCCCGTG
GCGCTGAAGCTCAATCACACGCGCCTGCGCCCGCTCTTCGAGCAGTGGTGGCCATACATGAACCGCATGT
CGCTGAACCTGCAGCGCTTCGGGGCGGCTACTTTCTCGCGCACCGAACTGTCGACGCTCGAGAACTACCT
CGAACGCGAGCTCTCGAAGATCGAGGACTATGTGGACGAACAGCTGCGTGTGGCGAAAGCCTACCGCGAG
CAACGGGAACAGGAGATGCGAGCGAGAGGCGAGATCGTGTTCGTCCCGACGATCCAGCGCCCGTCCCTTG
CGCTCGAGGTCCAGGCCTACTCGCGCTTTTCCGTGCGTGCCCTGCAGGTTCTGATCAAGTTCGATCAAAC
CATGGACCAGTTCGACTTTATGGTCTGGAACGGCATCCGTGACCAGAGCGACGTCAACGATGAAGTCACG
CGCTTCCTACGCAAGTTCCAGCCGCTGGGCCTGCGCAGCTACACCACTCACCTGAGGTTGATGACGACGG
TGCGCTGTATTTGACCACAGGAATTGATGTGACATGGTGTCACTTGGTGTGAGCTGGTGAGACCACGTGG
GACATGATCTCACTTCCGAACGAATCAATAGGCGTCGACATCTGCCCCGAGGTACCACTTCGGGGCACTT
GCTGTTTTGAACCGGCACCAAGTGCCACTTACTGCCACACTGCGATCCGCCGCGTTGGCGCCGATCCGAT
TGCACGCTCGCCTGCTGACCTACCTCTCTGAGGTGAGCAACATGACCGCTCCGCTCCTGTTGGTTGAGAT
CGTCTCGGAACGGCGCGTTAACAAAAGCACTATCGCCTGCCCAAACGACTCACGGCTTTGCTGCCAACAG
GAGACCCCCCAGATGAATAACGCTTCCGAGTAAGTCACTGGAAGGCTTCGTGTTCCGACTCGGAACACCG
AAGCTCAAAGGTCTGAAGCAGCATCACCCGACTAAGGCGGGTCGTGCGGGTGTCCGTGTTCTGACTTGGA
ACGCAGCTGAGTTTGTCCCGGCGATACCTCGGGCGAGCGCATTATGGGCGTCAATGGAGGTCGCTTACGG
GGACCCTTGTAGGGCAGGCACTGCAAACGGACAGCAGCAATAGCTTTGCGGCGCAAGATCGCGCTGTTAT
GGAGCGCTGACGGCCGAGGACACGTCGCCTGAAAGAGTGCGACATGATAAAGGCGGGCGCCGAGCGCCGG
CTCTCATAGGGGGACCGAGTTTGGCATCCGTGGCCACACCTCTCAATGAGTTGCCTTACGTCACCCAGAG
CTTGCATGCCCCGGATTCGTCTCGTCTCAACTTGCGACATACCCTCGCGGGATCCCGCGACACGATGGCG
CAAGGACCGACAGCAAGGTCACAAAGTTTGTACGAATCCTAGTTGCAAGGCCTCCGTAAGCCCTGTGCGC
GGACTTGTTTAGCGCCGGACTCTGCCGCTAAAAGCTTGGCACTGGCCGTCGTTTTACAACGTCGTGACCG
GAATTGCCAGCTGGGGCGCCCTCTGGTAAGGTTGGGAAGCCCTGCAAACAGGATGAGGATCGTTTCGCAT
GATTGAACAAGATGGATTGCACGCAGGTTCTCCGGCCGCTTGGGTGGAGAGGCTATTCGGCTATGACTGG
GCACAACAGACAATCGGCTGCTCTGATGCCGCCGTGTTCCGGCTGTCAGCGCAGGGGCGCCCGGTTCTTT
TTGTCAAGACCGACCTGTCCGGTGCCCTGAATGAACTCCAAGACGAGGCAGCGCGGCTATCGTGGCTGGC
CACGACGGGCGTTCCTTGCGCAGCTGTGCTCGACGTTGTCACTGAAGCGGGAAGGGACTGGCTGCTATTG
GGCGAAGTGCCGGGGCAGGATCTCCTGTCATCTCACCTTGCTCCTGCCGAGAAAGTATCCATCATGGCTG
ATGCAATGCGGCGGCTGCATACGCTTGATCCGGCTACCTGCCCATTCGACCACCAAGCGAAACATCGCAT
CGAGCGAGCACGTACTCGGATGGAAGCCGGTCTTGTCGATCAGGATGATCTGGACGAAGAGCATCAGGGG
CTCGCGCCAGCCGAACTGTTCGCCAGGCTCAAGGCGCGGATGCCCGACGGCGAGGATCTCGTCGTGACCC
ATGGCGATGCCTGCTTGCCGAATATCATGGTGGAAAATGGCCGCTTTTCTGGATTCATCGACTGTGGCCG
GCTGGGTGTGGCGGACCGCTATCAGGACATAGCGTTGGCTACCCGTGATATTGCTGAAGAGCTTGGCGGC
GAATGGGCTGACCGCTTCCTCGTGCTTTACGGTATCGCCGCTCCCGATTCGCAGCGCATCGCCTTCTATC
GCCTTCTTGACGAGTTCTTCTGAGCGACGATGAACATCAAAAAGTTTGCAAAACAAGCAACAGTATTAAC
CTTTACTACCGCACTGCTGGCAGGAGGCGCAACTCAAGCGTTTGCGAAAGAAACGAACCAAAAGCCATAT
AAGGAAACATACGGCATTTCCCATATTACACGCCATGATATGCTGCAAATCCCTGAACAGCAAAAAAATG
AAAAATATCAAGTTTCTGAATTTGATTCGTCCACAATTAAAAATATCTCTTCTGCAAAAGGCCTGGACGT
TTGGGACAGCTGGCCATTACAAAACGCTGACGGCACTGTCGCAAACTATCACGGCTACCACATCGTCTTT
GCATTAGCCGGAGATCCTAAAAATGCGGATGACACATCGATTTACATGTTCTATCAAAAAGTCGGCGAAA
CTTCTATTGACAGCTGGAAAAACGCTGGCCGCGTCTTTAAAGACAGCGACAAATTCGATGCAAATGATTC
TATCCTAAAAGACCAAACACAAGAATGGTCAGGTTCAGCCACATTTACATCTGACGGAAAAATCCGTTTA
TTCTACACTGATTTCTCCGGTAAACATTACGGCAAACAAACACTGACAACTGCACAAGTTAACGTATCAG
CATCAGACAGCTCTTTGAACATCAACGGTGTAGAGGATTATAAATCAATCTTTGACGGTGACGGAAAAAC
GTATCAAAATGTACAGCAGTTCATCGATGAAGGCAACTACAGCTCAGGCGACAACCATACGCTGAGAGAT
CCTCACTACGTAGAAGATAAAGGCCACAAATACTTAGTATTTGAAGCAAACACTGGAACTGAAGATGGCT
ACCAAGGCGAAGAATCTTTATTTAACAAAGCATACTATGGCAAAAGCACATCATTCTTCCGTCAAGAAAG
TCAAAAACTTCTGCAAAGCGATAAAAAACGCACGGCTGAGTTAGCAAACGGCGCTCTCGGTATGATTGAG
CTAAACGATGATTACACACTGAAAAAAGTGATGAAACCGCTGATTGCATCTAACACAGTAACAGATGAAA
TTGAACGCGCGAACGTCTTTAAAATGAACGGCAAATGGTACCTGTTCACTGACTCCCGCGGATCAAAAAT
GACGATTGACGGCATTACGTCTAACGATATTTACATGCTTGGTTATGTTTCTAATTCTTTAACTGGCCCA
TACAAGCCGCTGAACAAAACTGGCCTTGTGTTAAAAATGGATCTTGATCCTAACGATGTAACCTTTACTT
ACTCACACTTCGCTGTACCTCAAGCGAAAGGAAACAATGTCGTGATTACAAGCTATATGACAAACAGAGG
ATTCTACGCAGACAAACAATCAACGTTTGCGCCGAGCTTCCTGCTGAACATCAAAGGCAAGAAAACATCT
GTTGTCAAAGACAGCATCCTTGAACAAGGACAATTAACAGTTAACAAATAATCAGACCCCGTAGAAACGG
CCAGCCTCGCAGAGCAGGATTCCCGTTGAGCACCGCCAGGTGCGAATAAGGGACAGTGAAGAAGGAACAC
CCGCTCGCGGGTGGGCCTACTTCACCTATCCTGCCCGGCTGACGCCGTTGGATACACCAAGGAAAGTCTA
CACGAACCCTTTGGCAAAATCCTGTATATCGTGCGAAAAAGGATGGATATACCGAAAAAATCGCTATAAT
GACCCCGAAGCAGGGTTATGCAGCGGAAAAGAGATCAAAGGATCTTC
Features (pLannotate 1.2.2; 5 found; start..end, strand, type, name):
      1..589     +  rep_origin     ori: high-copy-number ColE1/pMB1/pBR322/pUC origin of replication
   2140..2168    +  CDS            lacZα (fragment): LacZα fragment of β-galactosidase; lacZ fragment
   2239..3030    +  CDS            neo: KKA2_KLEPN - Also known as kan, nptII. Experimental evidence at protein level: Swiss-Prot protein existence level 1. Resistance to kanamycin, neomycin, paromomycin, ribostamycin, butirosin and gentamicin B. From Klebsiella pneumoniae.
   3040..4461    +  CDS            SacB: secreted levansucrase that renders bacterial growth sensitive to sucrose; Bacillus subtilis sacB; negative selection marker
   4478..4586    -  oriT           oriT: incP origin of transfer
