[The description below was written by a language model from this plasmid's Addgene catalogue record and pLannotate feature annotations shown in this document.]
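Description:
pCHC036 (∆pHG1) is a conjugative allelic-exchange (knockout) plasmid built on the pK18msB backbone, a small mobilizable suicide-type vector, and intended for genome engineering in Cupriavidus necator H16. The sequenced record is 4,737 nt. It is propagated in E. coli from a high-copy ColE1/pUC-type origin under kanamycin selection, provided by the neo (nptII) aminoglycoside phosphotransferase gene. An incP oriT allows the plasmid to be mobilized by conjugation from a suitable donor strain into the recipient. A ColE1-type origin is generally not expected to be maintained in such a host, so kanamycin resistance there would normally depend on integration. Directly downstream of neo lies Bacillus subtilis sacB, encoding levansucrase, which makes cells sensitive to sucrose and serves as the counter-selection marker. A short residual lacZα fragment from the parental cloning site is also annotated.

The payload, inserted by Gibson assembly, consists of homology arms from C. necator H16 flanking the replication region of the pHG1 megaplasmid. These arms are not annotated in the feature table, though the unannotated stretch between the origin and the lacZα remnant is the probable location. In the usual two-step scheme, a first crossover integrates the plasmid under kanamycin selection. Sucrose then selects for a second crossover that excises the backbone. The resolved product carries the deletion ∆helD ∆repA ∆repB ∆parAB. Removing these replication and partitioning functions is meant not simply to delete those genes but to promote loss of the entire megaplasmid, giving pHG1-cured strains. The associated work concerns improving growth of C. necator H16 on formate through engineering informed by adaptive laboratory evolution.
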