Addgene plasmid #226206: pCHC036 (∆pHG1)
Purpose: Conjugation knockout plasmid (pK18msB) to delete the C. necator megaplasmid replication region containing helD, repA, repB, and parAB in order to promote loss of the entire pHG1 megaplasmid.
Depositing lab: Christopher Johnson. Depositing organization: National Laboratory of the Rockies (NLR). Publication: Improving growth of Cupriavidus necator H16 on formate using adaptive laboratory evolution-informed engineering. Calvey CH, Sanchez I Nogue V, White AM, Kneucker CM, Woodworth SP, Alt HM, Eckert CA, Johnson CW. Metab Eng. 2023 Jan;75:78-90. doi: 10.1016/j.ymben.2022.10.016. Epub 2022 Nov 9. PubMed 36368470.
Backbone
  Vector backbone: pK18msB
  Backbone manufacturer: Christopher Johnson, Addgene plasmid #177839
  Vector type: Synthetic Biology
  Selectable markers: KanR, SacB
Growth in bacteria
  Bacterial resistance: Kanamycin, 50 μg/mL
  Growth temperature: 37°C
  Growth strain: DH5alpha
  Copy number: High Copy
Gene/Insert
  Gene/Insert name: Homology arms for the pHG1 megaplasmid replication region
  Species: Cupriavidus necator H16
  Mutation: ∆helD ∆repA ∆repB ∆parAB
  Cloning method: Gibson Cloning
Terms and licenses: Academic/Nonprofit Terms; Industry Terms
How to cite: pCHC036 (∆pHG1) was a gift from Christopher Johnson (Addgene plasmid # 226206 ; http://n2t.net/addgene:226206 ; RRID:Addgene_226206)
